>Addgene plasmid #218566 | pro::EX1-2(intΔ1):GFP | addgene full sequence | sequence record 438716 | Addgene NGS Result
TACCCTACTACTTATATGTACAATATTAAAATGAAAACAATATATTGTGCTGAATAGGTTTATAGCGACA
TCTATGATAGAGCGCCACAATAACAAACAATTGCGTTTTATTATTACAAATCCAATTTTAAAAAAAGCGG
CAGAACCGGTCAAACCTAAAAGACTGATTACATAAATCTTATTCAAATTTCAAAAGTGCCCCAGGGGCTA
GTATCTACGACACACCGAGCGGCGAACTAATAACGCTCACTGAAGGGAACTCCGGTTCCCCGCCGGCGCG
CATGGGTGAGATTCCTTGAAGTTGAGTATTGGCCGTCCGCTCTACCGAAAGTTACGGGCACCATTCAACC
CGGTCCAGCACGGCGGCCGGGTAACCGACTTGCTGCCCCGAGAATTATGCAGCATTTTTTTGGTGTATGT
GGGCCCCAAATGAAGTGCAGGTCAAACCTTGACAGTGACGACAAATCGTTGGGCGGGTCCAGGGCGAATT
TTGCGACAACATGTCGAGGCTCAGCAGGACCGGCATGCAAGCTAGCTTACTAGTGATATTCTATAGTGTC
ACCTAAATGTATTCTAGACCAAGCATGCACAGCTGGCGTTCTCAGCCAGATCCAACGTTACACCACAATA
TATCCTGCCAAGATCTAATTCCGGGGATCGGAAATCCAGAAGCCCGAGAGGTTGCCGCCTTTCGGGCTTT
TTCTTTTTCAAAAAAAAAAATTTATAAAACGATCTGTTGCGGCCGGCCGCCGGGTTGTGGGCAAAGGCGC
TCGACGGTGGGCAACCGCTTGCGGTTGTCCACGGGCGGAGCCGGTGCGCGTAGCGCATTGTCCACAAGCC
AAGGGCGACCAATAATTGATATATATATTCATAATTGAAAAGCTAATTGAACATACTACTTGCTGTAACT
ACTTGCCGGAGCGAGGGGTGTTTGCAAGCTGTTGATCTGAAAGGGCTATTAGCGTTCTCACGTGCCTTTT
TGATTAGCGATTTCACGTGACCTTATTAGCGATTTCACGTACTCCGATTAGCGATTTCACGTACCCTGAT
TAGCGATTTCACGTGGATAGTTTTTGGAGCGGGCCGGAAAGCCCCGTGAATCAAGGCTTTGCGGGGCATT
AGCGGTTTCACGTGGATAACTACCCTCTATCCACAGGCTTCCGGGGATAAAAAAGCCCGCTCGACGGCGG
GCTGTTGGATGGGGATCGCCTGAATCGCCCCATCATCCAGCCAGAAAGTGAGGGAGCCACGGTTGATGAG
AGCTTTGTTGTAGGTGGACCAGTTGGTGATTTTGAACTTTTGCTTTGCCACGGAACGGTCTGCGTTGTCG
GGAAGATGCGTGATCTGATCCTTCAACTCAGCAAAAGTTCGATTTATTCAACAAAGCCACGTTGTGTCTC
AAAATCTCTGATGTTACATTGCACAAGATAAAAATATATCATCATGAACAATAAAACTGTCTGCTTACAT
AAACAGTAATACAAGGGGTGTTATGAGGGAAGCGGTGATCGCCGAAGTATCGACTCAACTATCAGAGGTA
GTTGGCGTCATCGAGCGCCATCTCGAACCGACGTTGCTGGCCGTACATTTGTACGGCTCCGCAGTGGATG
GCGGCCTGAAGCCACACAGTGATATTGATTTGCTGGTTACGGTGACCGTAAGGCTTGATGAAACAACGCG
GCGAGCTTTGATCAACGACCTTTTGGAAACTTCGGCTTCCCCTGGAGAGAGCGAGATTCTCCGCGCTGTA
GAAGTCACCATTGTTGTGCACGACGACATCATTCCGTGGCGTTATCCAGCTAAGCGCGAACTGCAATTTG
GAGAATGGCAGCGCAATGACATTCTTGCAGGTATCTTCGAGCCAGCCACGATCGACATTGATCTGGCTAT
CTTGCTGACAAAAGCAAGAGAACATAGCGTTGCCTTGGTAGGTCCAGCGGCGGAGGAACTCTTTGATCCG
GTTCCTGAACAGGATCTATTTGAGGCGCTAAATGAAACCTTAACGCTATGGAACTCGCCGCCCGACTGGG
CTGGCGATGAGCGAAATGTAGTGCTTACGTTGTCCCGCATTTGGTACAGCGCAGTAACCGGCAAAATCGC
GCCGAAGGATGTCGCTGCCGACTGGGCAATGGAGCGCCTGCCGGCCCAGTATCAGCCCGTCATACTTGAA
GCTAGGCAGGCTTATCTTGGACAAGAAGATCGCTTGGCCTCGCGCGCAGATCAGTTGGAAGAATTTGTTC
ACTACGTGAAAGGCGAGATCACCAAGGTAGTCGGCAAATAATCACTAGACCAATGTTACACATATATACT
TTAGATTGATTTAAAACTTCATTTTTAATTTAAAAGGATCTAGGTGAAGATCCTTTTTGATAATCTCATG
ACCAAAATCCCTTAACGTGAGTTTTCGTTCCACTGAGCGTCAGACCCCGTAGAAAAGATCAAAGGATCTT
CTTGAGATCCTTTTTTTCTGCGCGTAATCTGCTGCTTGCAAACAAAAAAACCACCGCTACCAGCGGTGGT
TTGTTTGCCGGATCAAGAGCTACCAACTCTTCTTCCGAAGGTAACTGGCTTCAGCAGAGCGCAGATACCA
AATACTGTTCTTCTAGTGTAGCCGTAGTTAGGCCACCACTTCAAGAACTCTGTAGCACCGCCTACATACC
TCGCTCTGCTAATCCTGTTACCAGTGGCTGCTGCCAGTGGCGATAAGTCGTGTCTTACCGGGTTGGACTC
AAGACGATAGTTACCGGATAAGGCGCAGCGGTCGGGCTGAACGGGGGGTTCGTGCACACAGCCCAGCTTG
GAGCGAACGACCTACACCGAACTGAGATACCTACAGCGTGAGCTATGAGAAAGCGCCACGCTTCCCGAAG
GGAGAAAGGCGGACAGGTATCCGGTAAGCGGCAGGGTCGGAACAGGAGAGCGCACGAGGGAGCTTCCAGG
GGGAAACGCCTGGTATCTTTATAGTCCTGTCGGGTTTCGCCACCTCTGACTTGAGCGTCGATTTTTGTGA
TGCTCGTCAGGGGGGCGGAGCCTATGGAAAAACGCCAGCAACGCGGCCTTTTTACGGTTCCTGGCCTTTT
GCTGGCCTTTTGCTCACATGAGATCTCAAACAAACACATACAGCGACTTAGTTTACCCGCCAATATATCC
TGTCAAGGCTCGAACTAGGCTCGGACGAAGTAAGCGGCCGCAACCTTAATTAAACACGGCGCGCCAACAG
CGATCGCACCAGGTACCTTGCATGCCGGTCCTGCTGAGCCTCGACATGTTGTCGCAAAATTCGCCCTGGA
CCCGCCCAACGATTTGTCGTCACTGTCAAGGTTTGACCTGCACTTCATTTGGGGCCCACATACACCAAAA
AAATGCTGCATAATTCTCGGGGCAGCAAGTCGGTTACCCGGCCGCCGTGCTGGACCGGGTTGAATGGTGC
CCGTAACTTTCGGTAGAGCGGACGGCCAATACTCAACTTCAAGGAATCTCACCCATGCGCGCCGGCGGGG
AACCGGAGTTCCCTTCAGTGAGCGTTATTAGTTCGCCGCTCGGTGTGTCGTAGATACTAGCCCCTGGGGC
ACTTTTGAAATTTGAATAAGATTTATGTAATCAGTCTTTTAGGTTTGACCGGTTCTGCCGCTTTTTTTAA
AATTGGATTTGTAATAATAAAACGCAATTGTTTGTTATTGTGGCGCTCTATCATAGATGTCGCTATAAAC
CTATTCAGCACAATATATTGTTTTCATTTTAATATTGTACATATAAGTAGTAGGGTACAATCAGTAAATT
GAACGGAGAATATTATTCATAAAAATACGATAGTAACGGGTGATATATTCATTAGAATGAACCGAAACCG
GCGGTAAGGATCTGAGCTACACATGCTCAGGTTTTTTACAACGTGCACAACAGAATTGAAAGCAAATATC
ATGCGATCATAGGCGTCTCGCATATCTCATTAAAGCAGGACTCTAGAGGATCATCAACCACTTTGTACAA
GAAAGCTGGGTCGGCGCGCCCACCCTTTTACTTGTACAACTCGTCCATACCGTAGAGGAAGAGGTGGTGG
CGGCCCTCGGAACGCTCGTACTGTTCGACAATGGTGTAATCCTCGTTGTGGGAGGTAATGTCCAACTTGG
TATCAACGTAGTAATAACCAGGCAATTGAACGGGTTTCTTGGCCATGTAGATGGTCTTAAACTCCACGAG
GTAATGTCCACCGTCCTTCAACTTCAATGCCTGGTGAATCTCGCCCTTCAACACTCCATCGCGGGGATAC
AAGCGCTCTGTTGAAGCCTCCCAGCCCATAGTCTTCTTCTGCATAACTGGGCCGTCTGGTGGGAAATTGG
TTCCACGCATTTTGACCTTGTAGATAAGCGTACCATCTTGAAGGGAGGAGTCTTGGGTGACTGTAACCAA
ACCACCGTCCTCGAAGTTCATAACGCGCTCCCACTTAAATCCTTCTGGGAAAGACAACTTCTTATAATCT
GGAATATCGGCTGGGTGTTTCACGTAAGCCTTGGAACCGTACATAAACTGTGGTGAGAGAATATCCCAAG
CGAAAGGAAGTGGTCCACCCTTGGTGACTTTCAACTTAGCTGTCTGAGTGCCCTCATATGGGCGGCCCTC
ACCCTCTCCTTCGATCTCGAACTCGTGGCCATTCATTGAGCCCTCCATACGGACTTTGAAGCACATAAAC
TCCTTGATCACAGCCATGTTATTATCCTCGGATGAAGCGGTGCCAGAGCTGCCACTACCGGTGCTTCCAG
TACCATGACCCAAGAAAAGGTGATGGCGACCCTCAGACCTCTCATATTGTTCAACGATGGTGTAGTCCTC
GTTGTGGGAGGTGATATCGAGTTTAGTGTCCACGTAGTAATAGCCGGGGAGTTGCACGGGCTTCTTAGCC
ATGTAGATGGTCTTGAACTCCACCAAGTAGTGGCCTCCATCCTTAAGTTTGAGAGCTTGGTGGATTTCAC
CCTTAAGAACGCCGTCTCTTGGGTAAAGCCTCTCAGTGGAGGCTTCCCAACCCATAGTTTTCTTTTGCAT
GACTGGACCATCGGGAGGAAAGTTTGTGCCTCTCATCTTCACCTTGTAGATCAAAGTGCCGTCCTGCAAA
CTAGAATCTTGGGTCACAGTCACAAGACCTCCATCCTCGAAGTTCATGACCCTTTCCCACTTGAAACCCT
CTGGGAAGGACAACTTTTTGTAATCGGGGATGTCAGCAGGATGCTTAACGTATGCCTTAGAGCCATACAT
GAATTGGGGGGACAAGATGTCCCAAGCGAAGGGCAAAGGACCACCCTTAGTCACTTTGAGCTTTGCGGTT
TGGGTGCCCTCGTAGGGTCTACCTTCACCCTCGCCCTCGATCTCGAACTCGTGACCGTTCATGGAACCTT
CCATCCTAACCTTGAATCTCATGAACTCTTTGATAACCTCCTCACCCTTGGAAACCATGGATCGGGCTGC
CGCAGCGGCAGCAGCCGCAGCAGGTTTGGTGAGGACATAAATGGCGTATATGATCCCAGGAATATACCCA
AGTAGCGTCAAAACCAAACATATCCAAAACTCAACCTGCAACAAAATTCATAATTTCAACTTTTAATTTC
TAGTGTGGATAAATGTAAAAAAAGAACCATATTTGACTAAAGTATAAGATTAATTAACCAAAATAAAACT
CAGTCTAAATATGAGAGGAAAGATAAATACCCCGCAACCAAATCTGAGAAAGACACCGAGTGGAGGCAAG
AGGATGGCGATAATAATATCAACGAAAGTAGCTGTACTCATTTTGGTGAAGGGGGCGGCCGCTGTAATTG
TAAATAGTAATTGTAATGTTGTTTGTTGTTTGTTGTTGTTGGTAATTGTTGTAAAAATACGCGGCCGCGG
AGCCTGCTTTTTTGTACAAACTTGTTGATGATCCCTGTTAATCAGAAAAACTCAGATTAATCGACAAATT
CGATCGCACAAACTAGAAACTAACACCAGATCTAGATAGAAATCACAAATCGAAGAGTAATTATTCGACA
AAACTCAAATTATTTGAACAAATCGGATGATATCTATGAAACCCTAATCGAGAATTAAGATGATATCTAA
CGATCAAACCCAGAAAATCGTCTTCGATCTAAGATTAACAGAATCTAAACCAAAGAACATATACGAAATT
GGGATCGAACGAAAACAAAATCGAAGATTTTGAGAGAATAAGGAACACAGAAATTTACCTTGATCACGGT
AGAGAGAATTGAGAGAAAGTTTTTAAGATTTTGAGAAATTGAAATCTGAATTGTGAAGAAGAAGAGCTCT
TTGGGTATTGTTTTATAGAAGAAGAAGAAGAAAAGACGAGGACGACTAGGTCACGAGAAAGCTAAGGCGG
TGAAGCAATAGCTAATAATAAAATGACACGTGTATTGAGCGTTGTTTACACGCAAAGTTGTTTTTGGCTA
ATTGCCTTATTTTTAGGTTGAGGAAAAGTATTTGTGCTTTGAGTTGATAAACACGACTCGTGTGTGCCGG
CTGCAACCACTTTGACGCCGTTTATTACTGACTCGTCGACAACCACAATTTCTAACGGTCGTCATAAGAT
CCAGCCGTTGAGATTTAACGATCGTTACGATTTATATTTTTTTAGCATTATCGTTTTATTTTTTAAATAT
ACGGTGGAGCTGAAAATTGGCAATAATTGAACCGTGGGTCCCACTGCATTGAAGCGTATTTCGTATTTTC
TAGAATTCTTCGTGCTTTATTTCTTTTCCTTTTTGTTTTTTTTTGCCATTTATCTAATGCAAGTGGGCTT
ATAAAATCAGTGAATTTCTTGGAAAAGTAACTTCTTTATCGTATAACATATTGTGAAATTATCCATTTCT
TTTAATTTTTTAGTGTTATTGGATATTTTTGTATGATTATTGATTTGCATAGGATAATGACTTTTGTATC
AAGTTGGTGAACAAGTCTCGTTAAAAAAGGCAAGTGGTTTGGTGACTCGATTTATTCTTGTTATTTAATT
CATATATCAATGGATCTTATTTGGGGCCTGGTCCATATTTAACACTCGTGTTCAGTCCAATGACCAATAA
TATTTTTTCATTAATAACAATGTAACAAGAATGATACACAAAACATTCTTTGAATAAGTTCGCTATGAAG
AAGGGAACTTATCCGGTCCTAGATCATCAGTTCATACAAACCTCCATAGAGTTCAACATCTTAAACAAGA
ATATCCTGATCTGAAGAATGTGGAGGCTTTAGTCCCTTGGATACTTGGGAGGCTGTGGAAGAACAGAAAC
GAGCTGGTGCTTAAAGGGAGGGAATTTGGAACCAATGAGGTATTAGTAAGGACACAAGAAGATGCAGATG
AGTGGATTAGAAGGAAAGAGGCTCAGAATGTAAGGAAAGCACCAACCACAACACCGTCGGGACAGACGAG
AAACATGGGAAGCTCCACCACAATCTTGGGTTAAGTGCAACTTTGATGGGGCATGGCCAACAGAAGGATT
AAAATGTGGCTTAGGGTGGGTGCTTCGCGATCATACAGGGAAGGTGTTATGGTTAGGTGCAAGAGCTGTG
GTAAAAGTAAGAAGCGTGCTGGAAGTAGAAGTGGAGGCTCTTAGATGGGCTGTGCTGTCATTATCCCGAT
TCAATTATAGGAAGATCATTTTTGAGGTGGATTCTCAGCAACTTGTGTCTTTGGTTACATGAAAGTTATG
CTTGTCAAGTCTCAATCCAATTATCCAAGACATAAAGTATCTACTTAGCAAGTTTGAGGATTTTATGCTT
GTGCATACAAGCCGAGAAGGAAATGGAGTGGCAGATAGAATAGCTAAGGAATCTCTTTCTTTTGAGAATT
ATGATCTAAAGTTGTATTCTATTGTACCAATTTGGGTTAAAAGCTCTGTTGAGCTAGACTCATATGCATA
CCTAAGAGATGTCGCAAACCAGCTCATGTCACCAAACAACAATTAGAGCCAATGTGAAATGGGGTGGGAG
TGTGACCACGTCAGGTGGGATTTGCCGTGAGAGGCCCTTCTTTATTGTTTGTTCCTTTTTCTTCAATTAT
TATTTTCAATAATAATGTAATTAAACTTATCATCAAATACAAATATTCGATAAATTAAAGGATCCTCTAC
AAGAAATATGAATATTGATAACACATAAGAATAGCAAAATTTTTGTAACTATTATTAAAAATAATATTCG
AGATTTGTTAACCATAGTATAACATTTGTAAACCACTAAACATAAAAGTAACGAGAAAATCTCCTAAAGC
AAAGTAACGTTTCTCTATATTTAGCGTTTTACAAAATTTATGTTAAAAAATTATGTTTAGCGTTTTACAA
AAATTATGCTAGAAAAGTTTATGTTTAGCGGAAATCTAAAATCACTTAAAACGCAAAAAATTAATCAGTA
CGTAGATTATTTTCCACAACTCTCTCTTACATACAAATTAACAAATAATGCATATCAGAATGACATAGTA
AAGTCGAGAAAATCATGGAATCGTAACGAAACTTCCTCGTCTCTCTCTGATAATTCATCCAACTCAAGTG
GTGTATTTTGTGGTTACATTTACATATATTGTCAACACCAACTGTCGAATTCATTAAATCGGCTAAAATA
CGTTGATGTGATTCTGGAAATATCTTTAGGACAGTATATGAGTTATTCATCTTGTTCATTTTCCACTTTC
CACTGCGGACACCATACGGACACACAACCGGTTCTGAAATGCGTCACGCTCTTCTTCCTTTCATTCCAAC
TTTAATACATGCATGAAGTCGTAGTTCGGAGTTCATACTAAATTTCGGTCACTTTGTAATAAGAAAACTA
TTAACATTTTTCTTTTTCTTTTTTTAAACGTTAGCTAGGCCTCAAAGTTTCACAAAAAAAAAAGAAAAAA
AAAAGCTAGGCGTCGAAATCCATAACTTCAAAAGGCCTTCTTACATTCATCCAATCTCCAAACTTCTGTC
TTCACGCATTTATTGCTCAGGGACATCATGTCGCTACTCACTGCCACTTATTTGAATTGACATCCATTCA
TTCCATACATATATATTACCTTCACTTAAAGTTGTAAGTATATAGAATTTTAAGCATTCCTGCCAAATAA
GTTTTGGATCGAACCTAAACTAACAAAGAGGTTACTGTTTTGTAACTTTCTTTTTTGATGTGGGGTCATT
CAAAGGGTTTACATGCATTTTACAATGGTCTGTGATGAATATGGAGGTTCAGTCTTTGGTAGATAAAACT
TGTTATGTGGCCTTAAACCAAATAGATTGTAGTTTGTACAATGACATATTTATGGTTATATTCGGTTTTC
CAATATGTTTAGGAATATATATCACCGTTTTTTTTTGGGTAGACATTTTAACGATTATAGAGGAAAATTT
TGAATGATGGCTGTACTGGGAAAAGAGTGTAAGTTGTGATCATCATATGTAATTTTATTTTGTGTGACAT
TATAACACTTCTTCCAAAAGACAAAAGTTTAGGTTAATTAATATAAGAAACCAATAAAGAATCATGAACA
AAGAGAGAACTTCTATCATTTTTGATATGAAATCGTCCGTTAAAATATTGTTCTTTGTGATCGCATATGC
TGTATGTACTTAGATTTGATCAATTAATCAACATTTACAACAAAATAAGATCAATTGTTTATAATGATGA
TCTAAGCGAATTTAGATTTGTTTGTTATTATAGAACTCATTACTAAACATTTAAGTTCCATTCTCGTTTA
AAACATGAACGCTAGTTTATGAAACTCAGAACCAACCATGTAAAACTCCACAAAATTTCTAGTAAAATGC
TTTTGTTCAAAATAATGAAAATCATAAAATTTTTTGATGAATTATGAATCCTAAAATCTATCTGAATTAA
ATATAGTTAACTACAAAAGAAATTGCCAAACATATATGTACGCACTTTGATCAAATAACTAGCTAGTCAG
CTTAGTTTGTTTTTTTCAATACATCCCCTATAAATCTATGTTATCCCTAATCAAGTATTACAATAAATGA
TACAGTAATAATAACCTTAATGAAAAAAACTTATCAAATTATCAGAGATAAGGAAAAAGAAAACACTAAT
AAAGTTGTTTTTTTGTGTGTCAAAGTTAAAATTTTAGAGGACAATAATAACATTAAGAAATTAAATCGTG
GCCAGTTTGCTAGTGAATATGTCGGCTTCATGAGCATAACTAAATAGGTATAAAAAAATAAAAATATCGG
AAAAAGAAAAGAGAAGGAAAAAAAAAGGAGAGGAAGAAGAAAAAGCTGTTCCTGTGCTTTAGCAGACCTT
TTGGTAGTTGTCCTGGTCGCTGATCATCCCTTTCCGACAACTCTGTTGCTCTTTCTCTCACGTTTGAGTC
TTAATCTTCGATTGTCCTTGGTCATCCTTAAGTTTTGTTTTTCTCTTTCGATTCATTTTCCAGATTTCTT
TTTATAGAAACCCGTCTCTTTGATTTGATTCCCCCCAAGAAAGGAAAGCAAAACAAAGAAGAGCAGCTGA
ATCAAGTAACTTTGTGGGTGTTTTTGAATTATCTGACTCGAGATAAAGAGCTTCGTTAAAAACGGAATCT
TTTTTAAGGTCGTATGCTTTGTTTGTCTCTCCGGAGATTCCGCGTGTGAAAAGTCGTGGTTTTTGATCTC
TTTGAGATACTTAAAATTTCCGAGAAATTGGCGGCTCTGTCGGAGATAAAAAGCTGAGATCTTGGAGTTC
CCCATTTCTGATTAACGATTCTCTCTGCTGTTACTTGAGCTAGGAAGCTATTAACAACTTGAGTGAAAGT
TTAGGGCTTTTGATGAAGCTCTCACGCAAAGAGCTTAGCTTTGTATAAGCTCAGATTCAGATTATTTATT
GGGTTTATTCTTCAGAGAAAGTAAAGTTGAGTGATCAACACCATGAAAGCTCCTTCATCAAATGGAGTTT
CTCCTAATCCTGTTGAAGGTTTGTGTGTTTTTCTTCAGAATTGCTGGATTTGAGAACCTGAATTGAATTG
GTTTCGGTCATTTTCTGCTTAGAGAGTAAGCTAAGTTACTATTGTATTGGTTTATAAAGACTGTGGCTTT
TAGTTGGTTTAGAGCAGTTCTCTCCTATCTTGTTGGTTTGATAATAGTAACTGAATGAAGATCCTAGAGA
TTTTAAGTAATCACAGCTTTGATGTTGTGTGAATGCAGGAGAAAGGGGCTCCATGGTGAGCAAGGGCGAG
GAGCTGTTCACCGGGGTGGTGCCCATCCTGGTCGAGCTGGACGGCGACGTAAACGGCCACAAGTTCAGCG
TGTCCGGCGAGGGCGAGGGCGATGCCACCTACGGCAAGCTGACCCTGAAGTTCATCTGCACCACCGGCAA
GCTGCCCGTGCCCTGGCCCACCCTCGTGACCACCTTCACCTACGGCGTGCAGTGCTTCAGCCGCTACCCC
GACCACATGAAGCAGCACGACTTCTTCAAGTCCGCCATGCCCGAAGGCTACGTCCAGGAGCGCACCATCT
TCTTCAAGGACGACGGCAACTACAAGACCCGCGCCGAGGTGAAGTTCGAGGGCGACACCCTGGTGAACCG
CATCGAGCTGAAGGGCATCGACTTCAAGGAGGACGGCAACATCCTGGGGCACAAGCTGGAGTACAACTAC
AACAGCCACAACGTCTATATCATGGCCGACAAGCAGAAGAACGGCATCAAGGTGAACTTCAAGATCCGCC
ACAACATCGAGGACGGCAGCGTGCAGCTCGCCGACCACTACCAGCAGAACACCCCCATCGGCGACGGCCC
CGTGCTGCTGCCCGACAACCACTACCTGAGCACCCAGTCCGCCCTGAGCAAAGACCCCAACGAGAAGCGC
GATCACATGGTCCTGCTGGAGTTCGTGACCGCCGCCGGGATCACTCACGGCATGGACGAGCTGTACAAGA
TTGCTGCAGCGGCCGAATTCAAGCGTGAAGAGCAAGCAAGGAAAGCTAAGGTGAACAATGAGAAAAAGAC
GGAAATAGTGAAACCAGAGAGTTGTAGCAATGAAGGAGATGTCAAGGATCTGAAAAGAAAGGACTCTGAG
GATGGAAACGAGGGTGAGGAAGAAGAAGCTTCTTCGAAACCGAAAAAGCCAAAAGTTGCTCTTTCTCATC
TTCAGGACATTGACGACACAGAAGCTGATCAAGAAGAAGAGTCAGGTGGATCCTAGATAACCTTTACCTT
CATTCCCTGTAAATTGGTACCCTGCAAAGCTTTCGTTCGTATCATCGGTTTCGACAACGTTCGTCAAGTT
CAATGCATCAGTTTCATTGCGCACACACCAGAATCCTACTGAGTTTGAGTATTATGGCATTGGGAAAACT
GTTTTTCTTGTACCATTTGTTGTGCTTGTAATTTACTGTGTTTTTTATTCGGTTTTCGCTATCGAACTGT
GAAATGGAAATGGATGGAGAAGAGTTAATGAATGATATGGTCCTTTTGTTCATTCTCAAATTAATATTAT
TTGTTTTTTCTCTTATTTGTTGTGTGTTGAATTTGAAATTATAAGAGATATGCAAACATTTTGTTTTGAG
TAAAAATGTGTCAAATCGTGGCCTCTAATGACCGAAGTTAATATGAGGAGTAAAACACTTGTAGTTGTAC
CATTATGCTTATTCACTAGGCAACAAATATATTTTCAGACCTAGAAAAGCTGCAAATGTTACTGAATACA
AGTATGTCCTCTTGTGTTTTAGACATTTATGAACTTTCCTTTATGTAATTTTCCAGAATCCTTGTCAGAT
TCTAATCATTGCTTTATAATTATAGTTATACTCATGGATTTGTAGTTGAGTATGAAAATATTTTTTAATG
CATTTTATGACTTGCCAATTGATTGACAACATGCATCAATCGACTAGTCGACGAGTCAGTAATAAACGGC
GTCAAAGTGGTTGCAGCCGGCACACACGAGTCGTGTTTATCAACTCAAAGCACAAATACTTTTCCTCAAC
CTAAAAATAAGGCAATTAGCCAAAAACAACTTTGCGTGTAAACAACGCTCAATACACGTGTCATTTTATT
ATTAGCTATTGCTTCACCGCCTTAGCTTTCTCGTGACCTAGTCGTCCTCGTCTTTTCTTCTTCTTCTTCT
ATAAAACAATACCCAAAGAGCTCTTCTTCTTCACAATTCAGATTTCAATTTCTCAAAATCTTAAAAACTT
TCTCTCAATTCTCTCTACCGTGATCAAGGTAAATTTCTGTGTTCCTTATTCTCTCAAAATCTTCGATTTT
GTTTTCGTTCGATCCCAATTTCGTATATGTTCTTTGGTTTAGATTCTGTTAATCTTAGATCGAAGACGAT
TTTCTGGGTTTGATCGTTAGATATCATCTTAATTCTCGATTAGGGTTTCATAGATATCATCCGATTTGTT
CAAATAATTTGAGTTTTGTCGAATAATTACTCTTCGATTTGTGATTTCTATCTAGATCTGGTGTTAGTTT
CTAGTTTGTGCGATCGAATTTGTAGATTAATCTGAGTTTTTCTGATTAACACCACACCAATCTGGTACCA
GAAAAGGGGAGAAGCAAAACCATGGGTAAAAAGCCTGAACTCACCGCGACGTCTGTCGAGAAGTTTCTGA
TCGAAAAGTTCGACAGCGTCTCCGACCTGATGCAGCTCTCGGAGGGCGAAGAATCTCGTGCTTTCAGCTT
CGATGTAGGAGGGCGTGGATATGTCCTGCGGGTAAATAGCTGCGCCGATGGTTTCTACAAAGATCGTTAT
GTTTATCGGCACTTTGCATCGGCCGCGCTCCCGATTCCGGAAGTGCTTGACATTGGGGCATTCAGCGAGA
GCCTGACCTATTGCATCTCCCGCCGTGCACAGGGTGTCACGTTGCAAGACCTGCCTGAAACCGAACTGCC
CGCTGTTCTGCAACCGGTCGCGGAGGCGATGGATGCCATCGCTGCGGCCGATCTTAGCCAGACGAGCGGG
TTCGGCCCATTCGGACCGCAAGGAATCGGTCAATACACTACATGGCGTGATTTCATATGCGCGATTGCTG
ATCCCCATGTGTATCACTGGCAAACTGTGATGGACGACACCGTCAGTGCGTCCGTCGCGCAGGCTCTCGA
TGAGCTGATGCTTTGGGCCGAGGACTGCCCCGAAGTCCGGCACCTCGTGCACGCGGATTTCGGCTCCAAC
AATGTCCTGACGGACAATGGCCGCATAACAGCGGTCATTGACTGGAGCGAGGCGATGTTCGGGGATTCCC
AATACGAGGTCGCCAACATCTTCTTCTGGAGGCCGTGGTTGGCTTGTATGGAGCAGCAGACGCGCTACTT
CGAGCGGAGGCATCCGGAGCTTGCAGGATCGCCGCGGCTCCGGGCGTATATGCTCCGCATTGGTCTTGAC
CAACTCTATCAGAGCTTGGTTGACGGCAATTTCGATGATGCAGCTTGGGCGCAGGGTCGATGCGACGCAA
TCGTCCGATCCGGAGCCGGGACTGTCGGGCGTACACAAATCGCCCGCAGAAGCGCGGCCGTCTGGACCGA
TGGCTGTGTAGAAGTACTCGCCGATAGTGGAAACCGACGCCCCAGCACTCGTCCGAGGGCAAAGGAATAG
ATGCATCCTGCTTTAATGAGATATGCGAGACGCCTATGATCGCATGATATTTGCTTTCAATTCTGTTGTG
CACGTTGTAAAAAACCTGAGCATGTGTAGCTCAGATCCTTACCGCCGGTTTCGGTTCATTCTAATGAATA
TATCACCCGTTACTATCGTATTTTTATGAATAATATTCTCCGTTCAATTTACTGATTG
Features (pLannotate 1.2.2; 17 found; start..end, strand, type, name):
    550..568     -  promoter       SP6 promoter: promoter for bacteriophage SP6 RNA polymerase
    618..640     -  misc_feature   LB T-DNA repeat: left border repeat from nopaline C58 T-DNA (truncated)
    767..1202    -  rep_origin     pSa ori: origin of replication from bacterial plasmid pSa
   1207..1308    -  CDS            TRA2_ECOLX (fragment): Protein predicted: Swiss-Prot protein existence level 4. Required for transposition of transposon Tn903. From Escherichia coli.
   1493..2278    +  CDS            aadA: S3AD_SHIFL - Experimental evidence at protein level: Swiss-Prot protein existence level 1. Mediates bacterial resistance to the antibiotics streptomycin and spectinomycin. From Shigella flexneri.
   2452..3040    +  rep_origin     ori: high-copy-number ColE1/pMB1/pBR322/pUC origin of replication
   3131..3155    -  misc_feature   RB T-DNA repeat: right border repeat from nopaline C58 T-DNA
   3251..3958    -  terminator     OCS terminator: octopine synthase terminator
   3977..4001    +  protein_bind   attB2: mutant version of attB; recombination site for the Gateway® BP reaction BP Clonase™
   4021..5448    -  CDS            tdTomato: tdTomato is a basic (constitutively fluorescent) orange fluorescent protein published in 2004, derived from Discosoma sp.. It is reported to be a somewhat slowly-maturing tandem dimer with low acid sensitivity.
   5485..5781    -  CDS            RCI2A: RCI2A_ARATH - Also known as LTI6A. Experimental evidence at transcript level: Swiss-Prot protein existence level 2. From Arabidopsis thaliana (Mouse-ear cress).
   5804..5859    -  misc_feature   TMV Ω: translational enhancer from the tobacco mosaic virus 5'-leader sequence (Gallie et al., 1988)
   5881..5905    -  protein_bind   attB1: mutant version of attB; recombination site for the Gateway® BP reaction BP Clonase™
  11183..11899   +  CDS            yEGFP: yEGFP is a fluorescent protein published in 1997.
  12208..12849   +  terminator     E9 terminator: terminator and polyadenylation signal from the pea rbcS-E9 gene
  13538..14560   +  CDS            HygR: aminoglycoside phosphotransferase from E. coli; aph(4)-Ia; confers resistance to hygromycin
  14568..517     +  terminator     OCS terminator (across the origin): octopine synthase terminator
