[The description below was written by a language model from this plasmid's Addgene catalogue record and pLannotate feature annotations shown in this document.]
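Description:
pro::EX1-2(intΔ1):GFP is a plant expression binary vector built by Golden Gate assembly in the GreenGate destination backbone pGGZ003, and serves as a transcriptional reporter for the Arabidopsis thaliana ARF7 (AT5G20730, also known as NPH4) promoter. In bacteria it is maintained at high copy through a ColE1/pUC-type origin and selected with spectinomycin via aadA. A pSa origin is also present, the type of replicon that supports maintenance in Agrobacterium, usually with a helper plasmid. Nopaline-type left and right T-DNA border repeats flank the plant cargo, so the cassettes can be delivered into plant genomes by Agrobacterium-mediated transformation.

Within the T-DNA, the feature table annotates a GFP coding sequence (called as yEGFP) followed by the pea rbcS-E9 terminator. The large unannotated region upstream of GFP is presumably where the ARF7 genomic sequence sits, though the table does not annotate it. Going by the name and the catalogue entry, this comprises the promoter plus exons 1 to 2, with a deletion of genomic nucleotides 58–147 that removes part of the first intron. This suggests a deletion-series construct for testing how intronic sequence contributes to ARF7 expression.

A second, oppositely oriented cassette encodes the small membrane protein RCI2A (LTI6A) joined to tdTomato, preceded by the TMV Ω translational enhancer, flanked by attB1/attB2 Gateway scars and ended by an OCS terminator. It probably acts as a red plasma-membrane marker outlining cells, but its promoter is not annotated. A hygromycin resistance gene with an OCS terminator provides plant selection, and its promoter is likewise not identified in the record.
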