Addgene plasmid #218566: pro::EX1-2(intΔ1):GFP
Purpose: Transcriptional reporter for ARF7 promoter
Depositing lab: Anthony Bishopp. Depositing organization: University of Nottingham.
Backbone
  Vector backbone: pGGZ003
  Vector type: Plant Expression
Growth in bacteria
  Bacterial resistance: Spectinomycin, 50 μg/mL
  Growth temperature: 37°C
  Growth strain: DH5alpha
  Copy number: High Copy
Gene/Insert
  Gene/Insert name: AT5G20730 (alt name: ARF7)
  Species: A. thaliana (mustard weed)
  Mutation: Deletion genomic sequence from 58nt-147nt
  Entrez Gene: NPH4 (a.k.a. AT5G20730, ARF7, AUXIN RESPONSE FACTOR 7, AUXIN-REGULATED TRANSCRIPTIONAL ACTIVATOR 7, AUXIN-RESPONSIVE TRANSCRIPTIONAL ACTIVATOR 7, BIP, BIPOSTO, IAA21, IAA23, IAA25, MASSUGU 1, MSG1, NON-PHOTOTROPHIC HYPOCOTYL, T1M15.130, T1M15_130, TIR5, TRANSPORT INHIBITOR RESPONSE 5, indole-3-acetic acid inducible 21, indole-3-acetic acid inducible 23, indole-3-acetic acid inducible 25)
  Cloning method: Golden Gate
Terms and licenses: Academic/Nonprofit Terms; Industry Terms: Not Available to Industry
How to cite: pro::EX1-2(intΔ1):GFP was a gift from Anthony Bishopp (Addgene plasmid # 218566 ; http://n2t.net/addgene:218566 ; RRID:Addgene_218566)
